Addgene plasmid #231193: CA-0200 CMVTO-hIL6Ra_M4-rens-hIL6
Purpose: CageIL-6 (N-term)
Depositing lab: Xiaojing Gao. Depositing organization: Stanford University. Publication: Orthogonalized human protease control of secreted signals. Aldrete CA, Call CC, Sant'Anna LE, Vlahos AE, Pei J, Cong Q, Gao XJ. Nat Chem Biol. 2025 Jan 15. doi: 10.1038/s41589-024-01831-x. PubMed 39814991.
Backbone
  Vector backbone: CMVTO-FlpIn
  Vector type: Mammalian Expression
Growth in bacteria
  Bacterial resistance: Ampicillin, 100 μg/mL
  Growth temperature: 37°C
  Growth strain: DH5alpha
  Copy number: High Copy
Gene/Insert
  Gene/Insert name: hIL6Ra_M4-rens-hIL6
  Species: H. sapiens (human)
  Mutation: A228D, N230D, H280S, D281V
  Entrez Gene: IL6 (a.k.a. BSF-2, BSF2, CDF, HGF, HSF, IFN-beta-2, IFNB2, IL-6)
  Cloning method: Ligation Independent Cloning
Terms and licenses: Academic/Nonprofit Terms; Industry Terms: Not Available to Industry
How to cite: CA-0200 CMVTO-hIL6Ra_M4-rens-hIL6 was a gift from Xiaojing Gao (Addgene plasmid # 231193 ; http://n2t.net/addgene:231193 ; RRID:Addgene_231193)
