[The description below was written by a language model from this plasmid's Addgene catalogue record and pLannotate feature annotations shown in this document.]
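Description:
CA-0200 CMVTO-hIL6Ra_M4-rens-hIL6 is a 6.9 kb mammalian expression plasmid built on a CMVTO-FlpIn backbone. It is propagated in E. coli through a high-copy ColE1/pUC-type origin and selected with ampicillin via the β-lactamase gene. The expression cassette is driven by the human CMV immediate-early enhancer and promoter. This is followed by short tet operator sequences, which the annotation software labels as PLtetO-1 and TRE3GV fragments. Such an arrangement is typical of a "CMV-TO" promoter, which is constitutive in ordinary cells but can be repressed by Tet repressor and induced with tetracycline or doxycycline in TetR-expressing lines. Transcripts terminate at a bovine growth hormone polyadenylation signal.

The insert is a fusion of human sequences. A large fragment of the IL-6 receptor alpha subunit is placed upstream of a human IL-6 fragment, with a short intervening segment named "rens" in the construct name. The record does not define this element. The receptor portion is the "M4" variant, and the catalogue lists the mutations A228D, N230D, H280S and D281V. The stated purpose is "CageIL-6 (N-term)", meaning the receptor-derived domain is attached at the N-terminus of the cytokine as a cage. The associated work concerns protease control of secreted signals, which suggests the linker is a protease-cleavable site that releases active IL-6, though the record does not say this explicitly.

Downstream, an FRT site directly precedes a hygromycin resistance coding sequence with an SV40 poly(A) signal and no full promoter of its own. This is the usual Flp-In design: Flp-mediated recombination into a genomic FRT landing pad activates hygromycin resistance, allowing selection of stable single-copy integrants. The plasmid can also be used for transient transfection.
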