Features (pLannotate 1.2.2; 23 found; start..end, strand, type, name):
    403..1263    -  CDS            AmpR: β-lactamase; bla; confers resistance to ampicillin, carbenicillin, and related antibiotics
   1264..1368    -  promoter       AmpR promoter: bla
   1427..1479    -  misc_feature   bom (fragment): basis of mobility region from pBR322
   1629..2008    +  enhancer       CMV enhancer: human cytomegalovirus immediate early enhancer
   2009..2212    +  promoter       CMV promoter: human cytomegalovirus (CMV) immediate early promoter
   2214..2233    +  promoter       PLtetO-1 promoter (fragment): modified phage lambda PL promoter with tet operator sites (Lutz and Bujard, 1997)
   2235..2254    +  promoter       PLtetO-1 promoter (fragment): modified phage lambda PL promoter with tet operator sites (Lutz and Bujard, 1997)
   2262..2295    +  promoter       TRE3GV promoter (fragment): 3rd-generation Tet-responsive promoter that can be activated by binding of Tet-On® 3G, optimized for retroviral and lentiviral vectors
   2436..3542    +  CDS            IL6R (fragment): IL6RA_HUMAN - Experimental evidence at protein level: Swiss-Prot protein existence level 1. [Soluble interleukin-6 receptor subunit alpha]: Soluble form of IL6 receptor (sIL6R) that acts as an agonist of IL6 activity (PubMed:21990364). The IL6:sIL6R complex (hyper-IL6) binds to IL6ST/gp130 on cell surfaces and induces signaling also on cells that do not express membrane-bound IL6R in a process called IL6 'trans- signaling'. sIL6R is causative for the proinflammatory properties of IL6 and an important player in the development of chronic inflammatory diseases (PubMed:21990364). In complex with
   3588..4136    +  CDS            IL6 (fragment): IL6_HUMAN - Also known as IFNB2. Experimental evidence at protein level: Swiss-Prot protein existence level 1. Acts as an essential factor in bone homeostasis and on vessels directly or indirectly by induction of VEGF, resulting in increased angiogenesis activity and vascular permeability (PubMed:17075861, PubMed:12794819). Induces, through 'trans-signaling' and synergistically with IL1B and TNF, the production of VEGF (PubMed:12794819). Involved in metabolic controls, is discharged into the bloodstream after muscle contraction increasing lipolysis and improving insulin resistance (PubMed:2082
   4236..4460    +  polyA_signal   bGH poly(A) signal: bovine growth hormone polyadenylation signal
   4476..4499    +  polyA_signal   bGH poly(A) signal (fragment): bovine growth hormone polyadenylation signal
   4503..4524    +  promoter       SV40 promoter (fragment): SV40 enhancer and early promoter
   4545..4778    +  rep_origin     f1 ori (fragment) (sequence partly withheld): f1 bacteriophage origin of replication; arrow indicates direction of (+) strand synthesis
   4783..4830    +  protein_bind   FRT: FLP-mediated recombination occurs in the 8-bp core sequence TCTAGAAA (Turan and Bode, 2011). FLP recombinase from the Saccharomyces cerevisiae 2μ plasmid
   4838..5860    +  CDS            HygR: aminoglycoside phosphotransferase from E. coli; aph(4)-Ia; confers resistance to hygromycin
   5870..5995    +  CDS            ble (fragment): BLE_KLEPN - Experimental evidence at protein level: Swiss-Prot protein existence level 1. Binding protein with a strong affinity to the bleomycin family of antibiotics. Binds to CL990; an antimitotic-antibiotic compound. From Klebsiella pneumoniae.
   5990..6111    +  polyA_signal   SV40 poly(A) signal: SV40 polyadenylation signal
   6184..6200    -  protein_bind   lac operator: The lac repressor binds to the lac operator to inhibit transcription in E. coli. This inhibition can be relieved by adding lactose or isopropyl-β-D-thiogalactopyranoside (IPTG). lac repressor encoded by lacI
   6208..6238    -  promoter       lac promoter: promoter for the E. coli lac operon
   6253..6274    -  protein_bind   CAP binding site: CAP binding activates transcription in the presence of cAMP. E. coli catabolite activator protein
   6287..6379    -  CDS            lacI (fragment): lac repressor; lacI; The lac repressor binds to the lac operator to inhibit transcription in E. coli. This inhibition can be relieved by adding lactose or isopropyl-β-D-thiogalactopyranoside (IPTG).
   6562..232     -  rep_origin     ori (across the origin): high-copy-number ColE1/pMB1/pBR322/pUC origin of replication
>Addgene plasmid #231193 | CA-0200 CMVTO-hIL6Ra_M4-rens-hIL6 | addgene full sequence | sequence record 459376 | Addgene NGS Result
TGGTAACAGGATTAGCAGAGCGAGGTATGTAGGCGGTGCTACAGAGTTCTTGAAGTGGTGGCCTAACTAC
GGCTACACTAGAAGAACAGTATTTGGTATCTGCGCTCTGCTGAAGCCAGTTACCTTCGGAAAAAGAGTTG
GTAGCTCTTGATCCGGCAAACAAACCACCGCTGGTAGCGGTGGTTTTTTTGTTTGCAAGCAGCAGATTAC
GCGCAGAAAAAAAGGATCTCAAGAAGATCCTTTGATCTTTTCTACGGGGTCTGACGCTCAGTGGAACGAA
AACTCACGTTAAGGGATTTTGGTCATGAGATTATCAAAAAGGATCTTCACCTAGATCCTTTTAAATTAAA
AATGAAGTTTTAAATCAATCTAAAGTATATATGAGTAAACTTGGTCTGACAGTTACCAATGCTTAATCAG
TGAGGCACCTATCTCAGCGATCTGTCTATTTCGTTCATCCATAGTTGCCTGACTCCCCGTCGTGTAGATA
ACTACGATACGGGAGGGCTTACCATCTGGCCCCAGTGCTGCAATGATACCGCGAGACCCACGCTCACCGG
CTCCAGATTTATCAGCAATAAACCAGCCAGCCGGAAGGGCCGAGCGCAGAAGTGGTCCTGCAACTTTATC
CGCCTCCATCCAGTCTATTAATTGTTGCCGGGAAGCTAGAGTAAGTAGTTCGCCAGTTAATAGTTTGCGC
AACGTTGTTGCCATTGCTACAGGCATCGTGGTGTCACGCTCGTCGTTTGGTATGGCTTCATTCAGCTCCG
GTTCCCAACGATCAAGGCGAGTTACATGATCCCCCATGTTGTGCAAAAAAGCGGTTAGCTCCTTCGGTCC
TCCGATCGTTGTCAGAAGTAAGTTGGCCGCAGTGTTATCACTCATGGTTATGGCAGCACTGCATAATTCT
CTTACTGTCATGCCATCCGTAAGATGCTTTTCTGTGACTGGTGAGTACTCAACCAAGTCATTCTGAGAAT
AGTGTATGCGGCGACCGAGTTGCTCTTGCCCGGCGTCAATACGGGATAATACCGCGCCACATAGCAGAAC
TTTAAAAGTGCTCATCATTGGAAAACGTTCTTCGGGGCGAAAACTCTCAAGGATCTTACCGCTGTTGAGA
TCCAGTTCGATGTAACCCACTCGTGCACCCAACTGATCTTCAGCATCTTTTACTTTCACCAGCGTTTCTG
GGTGAGCAAAAACAGGAAGGCAAAATGCCGCAAAAAAGGGAATAAGGGCGACACGGAAATGTTGAATACT
CATACTCTTCCTTTTTCAATATTATTGAAGCATTTATCAGGGTTATTGTCTCATGAGCGGATACATATTT
GAATGTATTTAGAAAAATAAACAAATAGGGGTTCCGCGCACATTTCCCCGAAAAGTGCCACCTGACGTCG
ACGGATCGGGAGATCTCCCGATCCCCTATGGTGCACTCTCAGTACAATCTGCTCTGATGCCGCATAGTTA
AGCCAGTATCTGCTCCCTGCTTGTGTGTTGGAGGTCGCTGAGTAGTGCGCGAGCAAAATTTAAGCTACAA
CAAGGCAAGGCTTGACCGACAATTGCATGAAGAATCTGCTTAGGGTTAGGCGTTTTGCGCTGCTTCGTAC
GGGCCAGATATACGCGTTGACATTGATTATTGACTAGTTATTAATAGTAATCAATTACGGGGTCATTAGT
TCATAGCCCATATATGGAGTTCCGCGTTACATAACTTACGGTAAATGGCCCGCCTGGCTGACCGCCCAAC
GACCCCCGCCCATTGACGTCAATAATGACGTATGTTCCCATAGTAACGCCAATAGGGACTTTCCATTGAC
GTCAATGGGTGGAGTATTTACGGTAAACTGCCCACTTGGCAGTACATCAAGTGTATCATATGCCAAGTAC
GCCCCCTATTGACGTCAATGACGGTAAATGGCCCGCCTGGCATTATGCCCAGTACATGACCTTATGGGAC
TTTCCTACTTGGCAGTACATCTACGTATTAGTCATCGCTATTACCATGGTGATGCGGTTTTGGCAGTACA
TCAATGGGCGTGGATAGCGGTTTGACTCACGGGGATTTCCAAGTCTCCACCCCATTGACGTCAATGGGAG
TTTGTTTTGGCACCAAAATCAACGGGACTTTCCAAAATGTCGTAACAACTCCGCCCCATTGACGCAAATG
GGCGGTAGGCGTGTACGGTGGGAGGTCTATATAAGCAGAGCTCTCCCTATCAGTGATAGAGATCTCCCTA
TCAGTGATAGAGATCGTCGACGAGCTCGTTTAGTGAACCGTCAGATCGCCTGGAGACGCCATCCACGCTG
TTTTGACCTCCATAGAAGACACCGGGACCGATCCAGCCTCCGGACTCTAGCGTTTAAACTTAAGCTTCGC
CACCATGAACAGCTTCTCTACCAGCGCTTTTGGACCCGTGGCCTTTTCGTTGGGCCTGCTTCTCGTTCTT
CCTGCCGCATTCCCTGCACCACTTGCGCCGAGAAGATGCCCCGCCCAAGAGGTGGCACGGGGAGTTCTGA
CCAGTCTCCCAGGCGATTCTGTGACTCTGACCTGCCCTGGTGTAGAACCGGAAGACAATGCAACCGTCCA
CTGGGTGTTGAGAAAGCCAGCAGCGGGAAGCCATCCCTCCAGGTGGGCCGGCATGGGACGACGCCTGCTG
CTGAGGAGTGTGCAGCTACACGATTCTGGTAACTACTCTTGTTATAGGGCCGGCCGGCCGGCTGGCACCG
TCCATTTACTCGTGGATGTGCCTCCCGAGGAGCCCCAATTGAGTTGCTTTCGAAAAAGCCCACTGTCCAA
TGTAGTCTGCGAGTGGGGTCCACGGTCGACCCCCTCCCTCACAACGAAAGCGGTCTTACTTGTTAGGAAG
TTCCAGAACAGCCCTGCTGAGGACTTCCAGGAACCTTGTCAGTACAGTCAAGAGTCTCAGAAGTTTAGCT
GTCAATTGGCAGTCCCAGAGGGGGACAGCAGCTTTTATATCGTATCAATGTGCGTGGCCTCCTCCGTGGG
GAGTAAGTTCTCCAAGACCCAGACTTTCCAGGGCTGTGGCATTCTTCAGCCTGACCCACCAGCCAACATT
ACTGTGACCGCCGTAGACAGAGATCCCCGTTGGCTGAGCGTTACTTGGCAAGACCCCCATAGTTGGAACT
CATCTTTCTATCGGCTCCGCTTTAAGCTCCGTTACCGCGCCGAACGCAGCAAGACATTTACGACATGGAT
GGTCAAAGATCTTCAGCACCACTGTGTGATATCTGTGGCTTGGTCCGGGCTGAGGCACGTTGTCCAGCTG
AGAGCCCAGGAGGAATTTGGACAGGGGGAGTGGTCCGAGTGGTCACCAGAAGCTATGGGGACTCCTTGGA
CAGAATCTCGATCCCCCCCCGCTGAGAATGAAGTGTCAACCCCCATGCAGGCACTGACAACAAATAAAGA
TGACGATAATATCCTATTCCGGGACTCAGCCAACGCTACTTCGTTGCCTGTTCAGGACAGCTCTTCAGTG
CCTCTGCCTACCGGTGGCGGCGGTAGCGGAGGCGGGGGTAGCTATATTCACCCATTCCATCTGGTTATTC
ATAACGAGTCGGGTACCGTCCCCCCAGGCGAAGATTCTAAAGATGTGGCTGCTCCACACAGACAGCCCCT
TACTAGCAGTGAACGTATTGATAAACAGATCAGGTACATCCTGGACGGAATCTCAGCCCTAAGAAAAGAG
ACATGCAATAAGTCCAACATGTGTGAGAGTTCCAAGGAGGCCCTCGCCGAGAATAACCTGAATCTACCCA
AGATGGCCGAGAAGGACGGTTGTTTCCAGAGTGGGTTTAACGAAGAGACTTGCCTGGTGAAAATTATAAC
CGGGCTGCTGGAATTCGAAGTGTACCTGGAGTATTTGCAAAATCGGTTCGAGTCATCTGAAGAGCAGGCC
AGGGCTGTCCAGATGTCTACCAAAGTATTAATCCAGTTCTTGCAGAAGAAAGCTAAGAACCTGGATGCAA
TAACAACTCCTGACCCCACCACAAACGCGAGCCTGCTTACAAAGCTCCAGGCGCAGAATCAGTGGTTACA
AGACATGACGACCCATCTGATTCTCCGATCATTTAAGGAATTTTTGCAATCCTCCCTCCGGGCACTGCGC
CAAATGTAGGGCCCGAACAAAAACTCATCTCAGAAGAGGATCTGAATAGCGCCGTCGACCATCATCATAA
TCATCATTGAGTTTAAACCCGCTGATCAGCCTCGACTGTGCCTTCTAGTTGCCAGCCATCTGTTGTTTGC
CCCTCCCCCGTGCCTTCCTTGACCCTGGAAGGTGCCACTCCCACTGTCCTTTCCTAATAAAATGAGGAAA
TTGCATCGCATTGTCTGAGTAGGTGTCATTCTATTCTGGGGGGTGGGGTGGGGCAGGACAGCAAGGGGGA
GGATTGGGAAGACAATAGCAGGCATGCTGGGGATGCGGTGGGCTCTATGGAGATCTATCGATGTTCTGGG
GATGCGGTGGGCTCTATGGCTTCTGAGGCGGAAAGAACCAGCTGGGGCTCTAGGGGGTATCCCC
[124 nt withheld, positions 4545-4668]
C
[91 nt withheld, positions 4670-4760]
AGGGTGATGGTTCACGTACCTAGAAGTTCCTATTCCGAAGTTCCTATTCTCTAGAAAGTATAGGAACTTC
CTTGGCCAAAAAGCCTGAACTCACCGCGACGTCTGTCGAGAAGTTTCTGATCGAAAAGTTCGACAGCGTC
TCCGACCTGATGCAGCTCTCGGAGGGCGAAGAATCTCGTGCTTTCAGCTTCGATGTAGGAGGGCGTGGAT
ATGTCCTGCGGGTAAATAGCTGCGCCGATGGTTTCTACAAAGATCGTTATGTTTATCGGCACTTTGCATC
GGCCGCGCTCCCGATTCCGGAAGTGCTTGACATTGGGGAATTCAGCGAGAGCCTGACCTATTGCATCTCC
CGCCGTGCACAGGGTGTCACGTTGCAAGACCTGCCTGAAACCGAACTGCCCGCTGTTCTGCAGCCGGTCG
CGGAGGCCATGGATGCGATCGCTGCGGCCGATCTTAGCCAGACGAGCGGGTTCGGCCCATTCGGACCGCA
AGGAATCGGTCAATACACTACATGGCGTGATTTCATATGCGCGATTGCTGATCCCCATGTGTATCACTGG
CAAACTGTGATGGACGACACCGTCAGTGCGTCCGTCGCGCAGGCTCTCGATGAGCTGATGCTTTGGGCCG
AGGACTGCCCCGAAGTCCGGCACCTCGTGCACGCGGATTTCGGCTCCAACAATGTCCTGACGGACAATGG
CCGCATAACAGCGGTCATTGACTGGAGCGAGGCGATGTTCGGGGATTCCCAATACGAGGTCGCCAACATC
TTCTTCTGGAGGCCGTGGTTGGCTTGTATGGAGCAGCAGACGCGCTACTTCGAGCGGAGGCATCCGGAGC
TTGCAGGATCGCCGCGGCTCCGGGCGTATATGCTCCGCATTGGTCTTGACCAACTCTATCAGAGCTTGGT
TGACGGCAATTTCGATGATGCAGCTTGGGCGCAGGGTCGATGCGACGCAATCGTCCGATCCGGAGCCGGG
ACTGTCGGGCGTACACAAATCGCCCGCAGAAGCGCGGCCGTCTGGACCGATGGCTGTGTAGAAGTACTCG
CCGATAGTGGAAACCGACGCCCCAGCACTCGTCCGAGGGCAAAGGAATAGCACGTACTACGAGATTTCGA
TTCCACCGCCGCCTTCTATGAAAGGTTGGGCTTCGGAATCGTTTTCCGGGACGCCGGCTGGATGATCCTC
CAGCGCGGGGATCTCATGCTGGAGTTCTTCGCCCACCCCAACTTGTTTATTGCAGCTTATAATGGTTACA
AATAAAGCAATAGCATCACAAATTTCACAAATAAAGCATTTTTTTCACTGCATTCTAGTTGTGGTTTGTC
CAAACTCATCAATGTATCTTATCATGTCTGTATACCGTCGACCTCTAGCTAGAGCTTGGCGTAATCATGG
TCATAGCTGTTTCCTGTGTGAAATTGTTATCCGCTCACAATTCCACACAACATACGAGCCGGAAGCATAA
AGTGTAAAGCCTGGGGTGCCTAATGAGTGAGCTAACTCACATTAATTGCGTTGCGCTCACTGCCCGCTTT
CCAGTCGGGAAACCTGTCGTGCCAGCTGCATTAATGAATCGGCCAACGCGCGGGGAGAGGCGGTTTGCGT
ATTGGGCGCTCTTCCGCTTCCTCGCTCACTGACTCGCTGCGCTCGGTCGTTCGGCTGCGGCGAGCGGTAT
CAGCTCACTCAAAGGCGGTAATACGGTTATCCACAGAATCAGGGGATAACGCAGGAAAGAACATGTGAGC
AAAAGGCCAGCAAAAGGCCAGGAACCGTAAAAAGGCCGCGTTGCTGGCGTTTTTCCATAGGCTCCGCCCC
CCTGACGAGCATCACAAAAATCGACGCTCAAGTCAGAGGTGGCGAAACCCGACAGGACTATAAAGATACC
AGGCGTTTCCCCCTGGAAGCTCCCTCGTGCGCTCTCCTGTTCCGACCCTGCCGCTTACCGGATACCTGTC
CGCCTTTCTCCCTTCGGGAAGCGTGGCGCTTTCTCATAGCTCACGCTGTAGGTATCTCAGTTCGGTGTAG
GTCGTTCGCTCCAAGCTGGGCTGTGTGCACGAACCCCCCGTTCAGCCCGACCGCTGCGCCTTATCCGGTA
ACTATCGTCTTGAGTCCAACCCGGTAAGACACGACTTATCGCCACTGGCAGCAGCCAC
